Addgene plasmid #113459: pcDNA3.1 PA-mCit-BAD
Purpose: ProteinA-mCitrine-BAD expression vector (positive control together with pcDNA3.1 NL-BCL2L1)
Depositing lab: Erich Wanker. Publication: LuTHy: a double-readout bioluminescence-based two-hybrid technology for quantitative mapping of protein-protein interactions in mammalian cells. Trepte P, Kruse S, Kostova S, Hoffmann S, Buntru A, Tempelmeier A, Secker C, Diez L, Schulz A, Klockmeier K, Zenkner M, Golusik S, Rau K, Schnoegl S, Garner CC, Wanker EE. Mol Syst Biol. 2018 Jul 11;14(7):e8071. doi: 10.15252/msb.20178071. PubMed 29997244.
Backbone
  Vector backbone: pcDNA3.1
  Backbone size w/o insert (bp): 5428
  Total vector size (bp): 6986
  Vector type: Mammalian Expression
  Selectable markers: Neomycin (select with G418)
Growth in bacteria
  Bacterial resistance: Ampicillin, 100 μg/mL
  Growth temperature: 37°C
  Growth strain: DH5alpha
  Copy number: High Copy
Gene/Insert
  Gene/Insert name: BCL2 associated agonist of cell death
  Species: H. sapiens (human)
  GenBank ID: CCDS8065.1
  Entrez Gene: BAD (a.k.a. BBC2, BCL2L8)
  Promoter: CMV
  Tag / fusion protein: ProteinA-mCitrine (N terminal on insert)
  Cloning method: Gateway Cloning
  Sequencing primers: 5′ AGCAGAATACGCCCATCG; 3′ TAGAAGGCACAGTCGAGGCT
Terms and licenses: Academic/Nonprofit Terms; Industry Terms: Not Available to Industry
How to cite: pcDNA3.1 PA-mCit-BAD was a gift from Erich Wanker (Addgene plasmid # 113459 ; http://n2t.net/addgene:113459 ; RRID:Addgene_113459)
