[The description below was written by a language model from this plasmid's Addgene catalogue record and pLannotate feature annotations shown in this document.]
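Description:
pcDNA3.1 PA-mCit-BAD is a mammalian expression plasmid built on the pcDNA3.1 backbone, about 7 kb in total, that produces human BAD (BCL2 associated agonist of cell death) fused at its N terminus to a Protein A–mCitrine tag. It is maintained in E. coli through a high-copy ColE1/pUC-type origin with ampicillin resistance (β-lactamase under its own promoter), and also carries an f1 phage origin. For selection in mammalian cells, an SV40 early promoter drives a neomycin phosphotransferase gene terminated by an SV40 polyadenylation signal, conferring G418 resistance.

The expression cassette begins with the CMV immediate-early enhancer and promoter, followed by a T7 promoter. The open reading frame then comprises two IgG-binding units of Staphylococcus aureus protein A, the yellow fluorescent protein mCitrine, and the BAD coding sequence, ending at a bovine growth hormone polyadenylation signal. An attB2 site just downstream of BAD reflects insertion of the gene by Gateway recombination. Short annotated fragments such as an HIV-1 LTR piece, ble, lacI and bom are small sequence matches or backbone remnants rather than functional elements. The depositor and sequencing-derived records show the same feature order and differ by only a few bases, although the bGH signal is annotated as shorter in the sequencing-derived one.

The construct belongs to the LuTHy bioluminescence-based two-hybrid system for quantifying protein–protein interactions in mammalian cells. In this system mCitrine can act as a fluorescent energy acceptor, and the Protein A moiety allows capture on IgG for a co-precipitation readout. The plasmid is intended as a positive control, co-expressed with the pcDNA3.1 NL-BCL2L1 partner plasmid, exploiting the known binding of BAD to Bcl-X(L).
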