Features (pLannotate 1.2.2; 24 found; start..end, strand, type, name):
     30..82      -  misc_feature   bom (fragment): basis of mobility region from pBR322
    237..616     +  enhancer       CMV enhancer: human cytomegalovirus immediate early enhancer
    617..820     +  promoter       CMV promoter: human cytomegalovirus (CMV) immediate early promoter
    816..849     +  LTR            5' LTR (truncated) (fragment): truncated 5' long terminal repeat (LTR) from HIV-1
    865..883     +  promoter       T7 promoter: promoter for bacteriophage T7 RNA polymerase
    909..1082    +  CDS            ProtA: IgG-binding unit of Staphylococcus aureus protein A
   1086..1256    +  CDS            ProtA: IgG-binding unit of Staphylococcus aureus protein A
   1290..1994    +  CDS            mCitrine: mCitrine is a basic (constitutively fluorescent) yellow fluorescent protein published in 2001, derived from Aequorea victoria.
   2010..2513    +  CDS            BAD: BAD_HUMAN - Also known as BBC6, BCL2L8. Experimental evidence at protein level: Swiss-Prot protein existence level 1. Promotes cell death. Successfully competes for the binding to Bcl-X(L), Bcl-2 and Bcl-W, thereby affecting the level of heterodimerization of these proteins with BAX. Can reverse the death repressor activity of Bcl-X(L), but not that of Bcl-2 (By similarity). Appears to act as a link between growth factor receptor signaling and the apoptotic pathways. From Homo sapiens (Human).
   2516..2540    -  protein_bind   attB2: mutant version of attB; recombination site for the Gateway® BP reaction BP Clonase™
   2588..2812    +  polyA_signal   bGH poly(A) signal: bovine growth hormone polyadenylation signal
   2816..2837    +  promoter       SV40 promoter (fragment): SV40 enhancer and early promoter
   2858..3286    +  rep_origin     f1 ori (sequence partly withheld): f1 bacteriophage origin of replication; arrow indicates direction of (+) strand synthesis
   3300..3629    +  promoter       SV40 promoter: SV40 enhancer and early promoter
   3696..4487    +  CDS            neo: KKA2_KLEPN - Also known as kan, nptII. Experimental evidence at protein level: Swiss-Prot protein existence level 1. Resistance to kanamycin, neomycin, paromomycin, ribostamycin, butirosin and gentamicin B. From Klebsiella pneumoniae.
   4511..4669    +  CDS            ble (fragment): BLE_KLEPN - Experimental evidence at protein level: Swiss-Prot protein existence level 1. Binding protein with a strong affinity to the bleomycin family of antibiotics. Binds to CL990; an antimitotic-antibiotic compound. From Klebsiella pneumoniae.
   4664..4785    +  polyA_signal   SV40 poly(A) signal: SV40 polyadenylation signal
   4858..4874    -  protein_bind   lac operator: The lac repressor binds to the lac operator to inhibit transcription in E. coli. This inhibition can be relieved by adding lactose or isopropyl-β-D-thiogalactopyranoside (IPTG). lac repressor encoded by lacI
   4882..4912    -  promoter       lac promoter: promoter for the E. coli lac operon
   4927..4948    -  protein_bind   CAP binding site: CAP binding activates transcription in the presence of cAMP. E. coli catabolite activator protein
   4961..5053    -  CDS            lacI (fragment): lac repressor; lacI; The lac repressor binds to the lac operator to inhibit transcription in E. coli. This inhibition can be relieved by adding lactose or isopropyl-β-D-thiogalactopyranoside (IPTG).
   5236..5821    -  rep_origin     ori: high-copy-number ColE1/pMB1/pBR322/pUC origin of replication
   5992..6852    -  CDS            AmpR: β-lactamase; bla; confers resistance to ampicillin, carbenicillin, and related antibiotics
   6853..6957    -  promoter       AmpR promoter: bla
>Addgene plasmid #113459 | pcDNA3.1 PA-mCit-BAD | depositor full sequence | sequence record 214040 | pcDNA3.1 PA-mCit-BAD sequence 6986 bps
TCGACGGATCGGGAGATCTCCCGATCCCCTATGGTGCACTCTCAGTACAATCTGCTCTGATGCCGCATAG
TTAAGCCAGTATCTGCTCCCTGCTTGTGTGTTGGAGGTCGCTGAGTAGTGCGCGAGCAAAATTTAAGCTA
CAACAAGGCAAGGCTTGACCGACAATTGCATGAAGAATCTGCTTAGGGTTAGGCGTTTTGCGCTGCTTCG
CGATGTACGGGCCAGATATACGCGTTGACATTGATTATTGACTAGTTATTAATAGTAATCAATTACGGGG
TCATTAGTTCATAGCCCATATATGGAGTTCCGCGTTACATAACTTACGGTAAATGGCCCGCCTGGCTGAC
CGCCCAACGACCCCCGCCCATTGACGTCAATAATGACGTATGTTCCCATAGTAACGCCAATAGGGACTTT
CCATTGACGTCAATGGGTGGAGTATTTACGGTAAACTGCCCACTTGGCAGTACATCAAGTGTATCATATG
CCAAGTACGCCCCCTATTGACGTCAATGACGGTAAATGGCCCGCCTGGCATTATGCCCAGTACATGACCT
TATGGGACTTTCCTACTTGGCAGTACATCTACGTATTAGTCATCGCTATTACCATGGTGATGCGGTTTTG
GCAGTACATCAATGGGCGTGGATAGCGGTTTGACTCACGGGGATTTCCAAGTCTCCACCCCATTGACGTC
AATGGGAGTTTGTTTTGGCACCAAAATCAACGGGACTTTCCAAAATGTCGTAACAACTCCGCCCCATTGA
CGCAAATGGGCGGTAGGCGTGTACGGTGGGAGGTCTATATAAGCAGAGCTCTCTGGCTAACTAGAGAACC
CACTGCTTACTGGCTTATCGAAATTAATACGACTCACTATAGGGAGACCCAAGCTGGCTAGCACCATGGT
GGACAACAAATTCAACAAAGAACAACAAAACGCGTTCTATGAGATCTTACATTTACCTAACTTAAACGAA
GAACAACGAAACGCCTTCATCCAAAGTTTAAAAGATGACCCAAGCCAAAGCGCTAACCTTTTAGCAGAAG
CTAAAAAGCTAAATGATGCTCAGGCGCCGAAAGTAGACAACAAATTCAACAAAGAACAACAAAACGCGTT
CTATGAGATCTTACATTTACCTAACTTAAACGAAGAACAACGAAACGCCTTCATCCAAAGTTTAAAAGAT
GACCCAAGCCAAAGCGCTAACCTTTTAGCAGAAGCTAAAAAGCTAAATGGTGCTCAGGCGCCGAAAGTAG
ACGCGAACTCGGAATTCGGCTCGGGCTCGGTATCGAAAGGTGAAGAGCTGTTTACTGGCGTCGTGCCCAT
TTTGGTGGAACTTGACGGTGACGTGAACGGTCACAAATTCTCAGTCTCGGGAGAAGGCGAGGGGGACGCG
ACATATGGGAAACTCACACTGAAGTTCATCTGCACGACTGGAAAGCTGCCTGTCCCTTGGCCTACACTCG
TCACGACGTTCGGTTATGGTTTGATGTGTTTCGCAAGATATCCTGACCACATGAAACAGCATGATTTCTT
TAAGAGCGCCATGCCCGAAGGTTATGTCCAGGAGAGGACTATCTTCTTTAAGGACGATGGGAACTACAAG
ACTCGGGCAGAGGTGAAATTTGAGGGGGACACGCTTGTGAATAGAATCGAACTCAAAGGCATCGATTTCA
AGGAGGATGGAAACATTCTCGGACACAAACTTGAGTACAATTACAACAGCCACAACGTGTATATCATGGC
GGACAAACAGAAGAATGGAATCAAAGTGAACTTCAAGATCAGACACAATATCGAAGATGGGTCAGTGCAG
CTGGCTGATCATTACCAGCAGAATACGCCCATCGGGGACGGTCCAGTCTTGTTGCCGGATAACCACTACC
TTTCATACCAGTCGAAGTTGTCCAAAGACCCCAACGAGAAGAGGGATCACATGGTGCTTCTTGAATTTGT
CACAGCCGCTGGTAAGCTTACAAGTTTGTACAAAAAAGTTGGCTCCACCATGTTCCAGATCCCAGAGTTT
GAGCCGAGTGAGCAGGAAGACTCCAGCTCTGCAGAGAGGGGCCTGGGCCCCAGCCCCGCAGGGGACGGGC
CCTCAGGCTCCGGCAAGCATCATCGCCAGGCCCCAGGCCTCCTGTGGGACGCCAGTCACCAGCAGGAGCA
GCCAACCAGCAGCAGCCATCATGGAGGCGCTGGGGCTGTGGAGATCCGGAGTCGCCACAGCTCCTACCCC
GCGGGGACGGAGGACGACGAAGGGATGGGGGAGGAGCCCAGCCCCTTTCGGGGCCGCTCGCGCTCGGCGC
CCCCCAACCTCTGGGCAGCACAGCGCTATGGCCGCGAGCTCCGGAGGATGAGTGACGAGTTTGTGGACTC
CTTTAAGAAGGGACTTCCTCGCCCGAAGAGCGCGGGCACAGCAACGCAGATGCGGCAAAGCTCCAGCTGG
ACGCGAGTCTTCCAGTCCTGGTGGGATCGGAACTTGGGCAGGGGAAGCTCCGCCCCCTCCCAGTGACCCA
ACTTTCTTGTACAAAGTGGTGTAACTCGAGTCTAGAGGGCCCGTTTAAACCCGCTGATCAGCCTCGACTG
TGCCTTCTAGTTGCCAGCCATCTGTTGTTTGCCCCTCCCCCGTGCCTTCCTTGACCCTGGAAGGTGCCAC
TCCCACTGTCCTTTCCTAATAAAATGAGGAAATTGCATCGCATTGTCTGAGTAGGTGTCATTCTATTCTG
GGGGGTGGGGTGGGGCAGGACAGCAAGGGGGAGGATTGGGAAGACAATAGCAGGCATGCTGGGGATGCGG
TGGGCTCTATGGCTTCTGAGGCGGAAAGAACCAGCTGGGGCTCTAGGGGGTATCCCC
[124 nt withheld, positions 2858-2981]
C
[91 nt withheld, positions 2983-3073]
A
[49 nt withheld, positions 3075-3123]
CCTTTGACGTTGGAGTCCACGTTCTTT
[37 nt withheld, positions 3151-3187]
ACCCTATCTCGGTCTATTCTTTTGATTTATAAGGGATTTTGCCGATTTCGGCCTATTGGTTAAAAAATGA
GCTGATTTAACAAAAATTTAACGCGAATTAATTCTGTGGAATGTGTGTCAGTTAGGGTGTGGAAAGTCCC
CAGGCTCCCCAGCAGGCAGAAGTATGCAAAGCATGCATCTCAATTAGTCAGCAACCAGGTGTGGAAAGTC
CCCAGGCTCCCCAGCAGGCAGAAGTATGCAAAGCATGCATCTCAATTAGTCAGCAACCATAGTCCCGCCC
CTAACTCCGCCCATCCCGCCCCTAACTCCGCCCAGTTCCGCCCATTCTCCGCCCCATGGCTGACTAATTT
TTTTTATTTATGCAGAGGCCGAGGCCGCCTCTGCCTCTGAGCTATTCCAGAAGTAGTGAGGAGGCTTTTT
TGGAGGCCTAGGCTTTTGCAAAAAGCTCCCGGGAGCTTGTATATCCATTTTCGGATCTGATCAAGAGACA
GGATGAGGATCGTTTCGCATGATTGAACAAGATGGATTGCACGCAGGTTCTCCGGCCGCTTGGGTGGAGA
GGCTATTCGGCTATGACTGGGCACAACAGACAATCGGCTGCTCTGATGCCGCCGTGTTCCGGCTGTCAGC
GCAGGGGCGCCCGGTTCTTTTTGTCAAGACCGACCTGTCCGGTGCCCTGAATGAACTGCAGGACGAGGCA
GCGCGGCTATCGTGGCTGGCCACGACGGGCGTTCCTTGCGCAGCTGTGCTCGACGTTGTCACTGAAGCGG
GAAGGGACTGGCTGCTATTGGGCGAAGTGCCGGGGCAGGATCTCCTGTCATCTCACCTTGCTCCTGCCGA
GAAAGTATCCATCATGGCTGATGCAATGCGGCGGCTGCATACGCTTGATCCGGCTACCTGCCCATTCGAC
CACCAAGCGAAACATCGCATCGAGCGAGCACGTACTCGGATGGAAGCCGGTCTTGTCGATCAGGATGATC
TGGACGAAGAGCATCAGGGGCTCGCGCCAGCCGAACTGTTCGCCAGGCTCAAGGCGCGCATGCCCGACGG
CGAGGATCTCGTCGTGACCCATGGCGATGCCTGCTTGCCGAATATCATGGTGGAAAATGGCCGCTTTTCT
GGATTCATCGACTGTGGCCGGCTGGGTGTGGCGGACCGCTATCAGGACATAGCGTTGGCTACCCGTGATA
TTGCTGAAGAGCTTGGCGGCGAATGGGCTGACCGCTTCCTCGTGCTTTACGGTATCGCCGCTCCCGATTC
GCAGCGCATCGCCTTCTATCGCCTTCTTGACGAGTTCTTCTGAGCGGGACTCTGGGGTTCGAAATGACCG
ACCAAGCGACGCCCAACCTGCCATCACGAGATTTCGATTCCACCGCCGCCTTCTATGAAAGGTTGGGCTT
CGGAATCGTTTTCCGGGACGCCGGCTGGATGATCCTCCAGCGCGGGGATCTCATGCTGGAGTTCTTCGCC
CACCCCAACTTGTTTATTGCAGCTTATAATGGTTACAAATAAAGCAATAGCATCACAAATTTCACAAATA
AAGCATTTTTTTCACTGCATTCTAGTTGTGGTTTGTCCAAACTCATCAATGTATCTTATCATGTCTGTAT
ACCGTCGACCTCTAGCTAGAGCTTGGCGTAATCATGGTCATAGCTGTTTCCTGTGTGAAATTGTTATCCG
CTCACAATTCCACACAACATACGAGCCGGAAGCATAAAGTGTAAAGCCTGGGGTGCCTAATGAGTGAGCT
AACTCACATTAATTGCGTTGCGCTCACTGCCCGCTTTCCAGTCGGGAAACCTGTCGTGCCAGCTGCATTA
ATGAATCGGCCAACGCGCGGGGAGAGGCGGTTTGCGTATTGGGCGCTCTTCCGCTTCCTCGCTCACTGAC
TCGCTGCGCTCGGTCGTTCGGCTGCGGCGAGCGGTATCAGCTCACTCAAAGGCGGTAATACGGTTATCCA
CAGAATCAGGGGATAACGCAGGAAAGAACATGTGAGCAAAAGGCCAGCAAAAGGCCAGGAACCGTAAAAA
GGCCGCGTTGCTGGCGTTTTTCCATAGGCTCCGCCCCCCTGACGAGCATCACAAAAATCGACGCTCAAGT
CAGAGGTGGCGAAACCCGACAGGACTATAAAGATACCAGGCGTTTCCCCCTGGAAGCTCCCTCGTGCGCT
CTCCTGTTCCGACCCTGCCGCTTACCGGATACCTGTCCGCCTTTCTCCCTTCGGGAAGCGTGGCGCTTTC
TCATAGCTCACGCTGTAGGTATCTCAGTTCGGTGTAGGTCGTTCGCTCCAAGCTGGGCTGTGTGCACGAA
CCCCCCGTTCAGCCCGACCGCTGCGCCTTATCCGGTAACTATCGTCTTGAGTCCAACCCGGTAAGACACG
ACTTATCGCCACTGGCAGCAGCCACTGGTAACAGGATTAGCAGAGCGAGGTATGTAGGCGGTGCTACAGA
GTTCTTGAAGTGGTGGCCTAACTACGGCTACACTAGAAGAACAGTATTTGGTATCTGCGCTCTGCTGAAG
CCAGTTACCTTCGGAAAAAGAGTTGGTAGCTCTTGATCCGGCAAACAAACCACCGCTGGTAGCGGTTTTT
TTGTTTGCAAGCAGCAGATTACGCGCAGAAAAAAAGGATCTCAAGAAGATCCTTTGATCTTTTCTACGGG
GTCTGACGCTCAGTGGAACGAAAACTCACGTTAAGGGATTTTGGTCATGAGATTATCAAAAAGGATCTTC
ACCTAGATCCTTTTAAATTAAAAATGAAGTTTTAAATCAATCTAAAGTATATATGAGTAAACTTGGTCTG
ACAGTTACCAATGCTTAATCAGTGAGGCACCTATCTCAGCGATCTGTCTATTTCGTTCATCCATAGTTGC
CTGACTCCCCGTCGTGTAGATAACTACGATACGGGAGGGCTTACCATCTGGCCCCAGTGCTGCAATGATA
CCGCGAGACCCACGCTCACCGGCTCCAGATTTATCAGCAATAAACCAGCCAGCCGGAAGGGCCGAGCGCA
GAAGTGGTCCTGCAACTTTATCCGCCTCCATCCAGTCTATTAATTGTTGCCGGGAAGCTAGAGTAAGTAG
TTCGCCAGTTAATAGTTTGCGCAACGTTGTTGCCATTGCTACAGGCATCGTGGTGTCACGCTCGTCGTTT
GGTATGGCTTCATTCAGCTCCGGTTCCCAACGATCAAGGCGAGTTACATGATCCCCCATGTTGTGCAAAA
AAGCGGTTAGCTCCTTCGGTCCTCCGATCGTTGTCAGAAGTAAGTTGGCCGCAGTGTTATCACTCATGGT
TATGGCAGCACTGCATAATTCTCTTACTGTCATGCCATCCGTAAGATGCTTTTCTGTGACTGGTGAGTAC
TCAACCAAGTCATTCTGAGAATAGTGTATGCGGCGACCGAGTTGCTCTTGCCCGGCGTCAATACGGGATA
ATACCGCGCCACATAGCAGAACTTTAAAAGTGCTCATCATTGGAAAACGTTCTTCGGGGCGAAAACTCTC
AAGGATCTTACCGCTGTTGAGATCCAGTTCGATGTAACCCACTCGTGCACCCAACTGATCTTCAGCATCT
TTTACTTTCACCAGCGTTTCTGGGTGAGCAAAAACAGGAAGGCAAAATGCCGCAAAAAAGGGAATAAGGG
CGACACGGAAATGTTGAATACTCATACTCTTCCTTTTTCAATATTATTGAAGCATTTATCAGGGTTATTG
TCTCATGAGCGGATACATATTTGAATGTATTTAGAAAAATAAACAAATAGGGGTTCCGCGCACATTTCCC
CGAAAAGTGCCACCTGACG
