Features (pLannotate 1.2.2; 24 found; start..end, strand, type, name):
     97..476     +  enhancer       CMV enhancer: human cytomegalovirus immediate early enhancer
    477..680     +  promoter       CMV promoter: human cytomegalovirus (CMV) immediate early promoter
    676..709     +  LTR            5' LTR (truncated) (fragment): truncated 5' long terminal repeat (LTR) from HIV-1
    725..743     +  promoter       T7 promoter: promoter for bacteriophage T7 RNA polymerase
    769..942     +  CDS            ProtA: IgG-binding unit of Staphylococcus aureus protein A
    946..1116    +  CDS            ProtA: IgG-binding unit of Staphylococcus aureus protein A
   1150..1854    +  CDS            mCitrine: mCitrine is a basic (constitutively fluorescent) yellow fluorescent protein published in 2001, derived from Aequorea victoria.
   1870..2373    +  CDS            BAD: BAD_HUMAN - Also known as BBC6, BCL2L8. Experimental evidence at protein level: Swiss-Prot protein existence level 1. Promotes cell death. Successfully competes for the binding to Bcl-X(L), Bcl-2 and Bcl-W, thereby affecting the level of heterodimerization of these proteins with BAX. Can reverse the death repressor activity of Bcl-X(L), but not that of Bcl-2 (By similarity). Appears to act as a link between growth factor receptor signaling and the apoptotic pathways. From Homo sapiens (Human).
   2378..2402    -  protein_bind   attB2: mutant version of attB; recombination site for the Gateway® BP reaction BP Clonase™
   2450..2561    +  polyA_signal   bGH poly(A) signal: bovine growth hormone polyadenylation signal
   2668..2689    +  promoter       SV40 promoter (fragment): SV40 enhancer and early promoter
   2710..3138    +  rep_origin     f1 ori (sequence partly withheld): f1 bacteriophage origin of replication; arrow indicates direction of (+) strand synthesis
   3152..3481    +  promoter       SV40 promoter: SV40 enhancer and early promoter
   3548..4339    +  CDS            neo: KKA2_KLEPN - Also known as kan, nptII. Experimental evidence at protein level: Swiss-Prot protein existence level 1. Resistance to kanamycin, neomycin, paromomycin, ribostamycin, butirosin and gentamicin B. From Klebsiella pneumoniae.
   4363..4521    +  CDS            ble (fragment): BLE_KLEPN - Experimental evidence at protein level: Swiss-Prot protein existence level 1. Binding protein with a strong affinity to the bleomycin family of antibiotics. Binds to CL990; an antimitotic-antibiotic compound. From Klebsiella pneumoniae.
   4516..4637    +  polyA_signal   SV40 poly(A) signal: SV40 polyadenylation signal
   4710..4726    -  protein_bind   lac operator: The lac repressor binds to the lac operator to inhibit transcription in E. coli. This inhibition can be relieved by adding lactose or isopropyl-β-D-thiogalactopyranoside (IPTG). lac repressor encoded by lacI
   4734..4764    -  promoter       lac promoter: promoter for the E. coli lac operon
   4779..4800    -  protein_bind   CAP binding site: CAP binding activates transcription in the presence of cAMP. E. coli catabolite activator protein
   4813..4905    -  CDS            lacI (fragment): lac repressor; lacI; The lac repressor binds to the lac operator to inhibit transcription in E. coli. This inhibition can be relieved by adding lactose or isopropyl-β-D-thiogalactopyranoside (IPTG).
   5088..5676    -  rep_origin     ori: high-copy-number ColE1/pMB1/pBR322/pUC origin of replication
   5847..6707    -  CDS            AmpR: β-lactamase; bla; confers resistance to ampicillin, carbenicillin, and related antibiotics
   6708..6812    -  promoter       AmpR promoter: bla
   6871..6923    -  misc_feature   bom (fragment): basis of mobility region from pBR322
>Addgene plasmid #113459 | pcDNA3.1 PA-mCit-BAD | addgene full sequence | sequence record 218209 | Addgene NGS Result
CAACAAGGCAAGGCTTGACCGACAATTGCATGAAGAATCTGCTTAGGGTTAGGCGTTTTGCGCTGCTTCG
CGATGTACGGGCCAGATATACGCGTTGACATTGATTATTGACTAGTTATTAATAGTAATCAATTACGGGG
TCATTAGTTCATAGCCCATATATGGAGTTCCGCGTTACATAACTTACGGTAAATGGCCCGCCTGGCTGAC
CGCCCAACGACCCCCGCCCATTGACGTCAATAATGACGTATGTTCCCATAGTAACGCCAATAGGGACTTT
CCATTGACGTCAATGGGTGGAGTATTTACGGTAAACTGCCCACTTGGCAGTACATCAAGTGTATCATATG
CCAAGTACGCCCCCTATTGACGTCAATGACGGTAAATGGCCCGCCTGGCATTATGCCCAGTACATGACCT
TATGGGACTTTCCTACTTGGCAGTACATCTACGTATTAGTCATCGCTATTACCATGGTGATGCGGTTTTG
GCAGTACATCAATGGGCGTGGATAGCGGTTTGACTCACGGGGATTTCCAAGTCTCCACCCCATTGACGTC
AATGGGAGTTTGTTTTGGCACCAAAATCAACGGGACTTTCCAAAATGTCGTAACAACTCCGCCCCATTGA
CGCAAATGGGCGGTAGGCGTGTACGGTGGGAGGTCTATATAAGCAGAGCTCTCTGGCTAACTAGAGAACC
CACTGCTTACTGGCTTATCGAAATTAATACGACTCACTATAGGGAGACCCAAGCTGGCTAGCACCATGGT
GGACAACAAATTCAACAAAGAACAACAAAACGCGTTCTATGAGATCTTACATTTACCTAACTTAAACGAA
GAACAACGAAACGCCTTCATCCAAAGTTTAAAAGATGACCCAAGCCAAAGCGCTAACCTTTTAGCAGAAG
CTAAAAAGCTAAATGATGCTCAGGCGCCGAAAGTAGACAACAAATTCAACAAAGAACAACAAAACGCGTT
CTATGAGATCTTACATTTACCTAACTTAAACGAAGAACAACGAAACGCCTTCATCCAAAGTTTAAAAGAT
GACCCAAGCCAAAGCGCTAACCTTTTAGCAGAAGCTAAAAAGCTAAATGGTGCTCAGGCGCCGAAAGTAG
ACGCGAACTCGGAATTCGGCTCGGGCTCGGTATCGAAAGGTGAAGAGCTGTTTACTGGCGTCGTGCCCAT
TTTGGTGGAACTTGACGGTGACGTGAACGGTCACAAATTCTCAGTCTCGGGAGAAGGCGAGGGGGACGCG
ACATATGGGAAACTCACACTGAAGTTCATCTGCACGACTGGAAAGCTGCCTGTCCCTTGGCCTACACTCG
TCACGACGTTCGGTTATGGTTTGATGTGTTTCGCAAGATATCCTGACCACATGAAACAGCATGATTTCTT
TAAGAGCGCCATGCCCGAAGGTTATGTCCAGGAGAGGACTATCTTCTTTAAGGACGATGGGAACTACAAG
ACTCGGGCAGAGGTGAAATTTGAGGGGGACACGCTTGTGAATAGAATCGAACTCAAAGGCATCGATTTCA
AGGAGGATGGAAACATTCTCGGACACAAACTTGAGTACAATTACAACAGCCACAACGTGTATATCATGGC
GGACAAACAGAAGAATGGAATCAAAGTGAACTTCAAGATCAGACACAATATCGAAGATGGGTCAGTGCAG
CTGGCTGATCATTACCAGCAGAATACGCCCATCGGGGACGGTCCAGTCTTGTTGCCGGATAACCACTACC
TTTCATACCAGTCGAAGTTGTCCAAAGACCCCAACGAGAAGAGGGATCACATGGTGCTTCTTGAATTTGT
CACAGCCGCTGGTAAGCTTACAAGTTTGTACAAAAAAGCAGGCTCCACCATGTTCCAGATCCCAGAGTTT
GAGCCGAGTGAGCAGGAAGACTCCAGCTCTGCAGAGAGGGGCCTGGGCCCCAGCCCCGCAGGGGACGGGC
CCTCAGGCTCCGGCAAGCATCATCGCCAGGCCCCAGGCCTCCTGTGGGACGCCAGTCACCAGCAGGAGCA
GCCAACCAGCAGCAGCCATCATGGAGGCGCTGGGGCTGTGGAGATCCGGAGTCGCCACAGCTCCTACCCC
GCGGGGACGGAGGACGACGAAGGGATGGGGGAGGAGCCCAGCCCCTTTCGGGGCCGCTCGCGCTCGGCGC
CCCCCAACCTCTGGGCAGCACAGCGCTATGGCCGCGAGCTCCGGAGGATGAGTGACGAGTTTGTGGACTC
CTTTAAGAAGGGACTTCCTCGCCCGAAGAGCGCGGGCACAGCAACGCAGATGCGGCAAAGCTCCAGCTGG
ACGCGAGTCTTCCAGTCCTGGTGGGATCGGAACTTGGGCAGGGGAAGCTCCGCCCCCTCCCAGTAGGACC
CAGCTTTCTTGTACAAAGTGGTGTAACTCGAGTCTAGAGGGCCCGTTTAAACCCGCTGATCAGCCTCGAC
TGTGCCTTCTAGTTGCCAGCCATCTGTTGTTTGCCCCTCCCCCGTGCCTTCCTTGACCCTGGAAGGTGCC
ACTCCCACTGTCCTTTCCTAATAAAATGAGGAAATTGCATCGCATTGTCTGAGTAGGTGTCATTCTATTC
TGGGGGGTGGGGTGGGGCAGGACAGCAAGGGGGAGGATTGGGCAGGCATGCTGGGGATGCGGTGGGCTCT
ATGGCTTCTGAGGCGGAAAGAACCAGCTGGGGCTCTAGGGGGTATCCCC
[124 nt withheld, positions 2710-2833]
C
[91 nt withheld, positions 2835-2925]
A
[49 nt withheld, positions 2927-2975]
CCTTTGACGTTGGAGTCCACGTTCTTT
[37 nt withheld, positions 3003-3039]
ACCCTATCTCGGTCTATTCTTTTGATTTATAAGGGATTTTGCCGATTTCGGCCTATTGGTTAAAAAATGA
GCTGATTTAACAAAAATTTAACGCGAATTAATTCTGTGGAATGTGTGTCAGTTAGGGTGTGGAAAGTCCC
CAGGCTCCCCAGCAGGCAGAAGTATGCAAAGCATGCATCTCAATTAGTCAGCAACCAGGTGTGGAAAGTC
CCCAGGCTCCCCAGCAGGCAGAAGTATGCAAAGCATGCATCTCAATTAGTCAGCAACCATAGTCCCGCCC
CTAACTCCGCCCATCCCGCCCCTAACTCCGCCCAGTTCCGCCCATTCTCCGCCCCATGGCTGACTAATTT
TTTTTATTTATGCAGAGGCCGAGGCCGCCTCTGCCTCTGAGCTATTCCAGAAGTAGTGAGGAGGCTTTTT
TGGAGGCCTAGGCTTTTGCAAAAAGCTCCCGGGAGCTTGTATATCCATTTTCGGATCTGATCAAGAGACA
GGATGAGGATCGTTTCGCATGATTGAACAAGATGGATTGCACGCAGGTTCTCCGGCCGCTTGGGTGGAGA
GGCTATTCGGCTATGACTGGGCACAACAGACAATCGGCTGCTCTGATGCCGCCGTGTTCCGGCTGTCAGC
GCAGGGGCGCCCGGTTCTTTTTGTCAAGACCGACCTGTCCGGTGCCCTGAATGAACTGCAGGACGAGGCA
GCGCGGCTATCGTGGCTGGCCACGACGGGCGTTCCTTGCGCAGCTGTGCTCGACGTTGTCACTGAAGCGG
GAAGGGACTGGCTGCTATTGGGCGAAGTGCCGGGGCAGGATCTCCTGTCATCTCACCTTGCTCCTGCCGA
GAAAGTATCCATCATGGCTGATGCAATGCGGCGGCTGCATACGCTTGATCCGGCTACCTGCCCATTCGAC
CACCAAGCGAAACATCGCATCGAGCGAGCACGTACTCGGATGGAAGCCGGTCTTGTCGATCAGGATGATC
TGGACGAAGAGCATCAGGGGCTCGCGCCAGCCGAACTGTTCGCCAGGCTCAAGGCGCGCATGCCCGACGG
CGAGGATCTCGTCGTGACCCATGGCGATGCCTGCTTGCCGAATATCATGGTGGAAAATGGCCGCTTTTCT
GGATTCATCGACTGTGGCCGGCTGGGTGTGGCGGACCGCTATCAGGACATAGCGTTGGCTACCCGTGATA
TTGCTGAAGAGCTTGGCGGCGAATGGGCTGACCGCTTCCTCGTGCTTTACGGTATCGCCGCTCCCGATTC
GCAGCGCATCGCCTTCTATCGCCTTCTTGACGAGTTCTTCTGAGCGGGACTCTGGGGTTCGAAATGACCG
ACCAAGCGACGCCCAACCTGCCATCACGAGATTTCGATTCCACCGCCGCCTTCTATGAAAGGTTGGGCTT
CGGAATCGTTTTCCGGGACGCCGGCTGGATGATCCTCCAGCGCGGGGATCTCATGCTGGAGTTCTTCGCC
CACCCCAACTTGTTTATTGCAGCTTATAATGGTTACAAATAAAGCAATAGCATCACAAATTTCACAAATA
AAGCATTTTTTTCACTGCATTCTAGTTGTGGTTTGTCCAAACTCATCAATGTATCTTATCATGTCTGTAT
ACCGTCGACCTCTAGCTAGAGCTTGGCGTAATCATGGTCATAGCTGTTTCCTGTGTGAAATTGTTATCCG
CTCACAATTCCACACAACATACGAGCCGGAAGCATAAAGTGTAAAGCCTGGGGTGCCTAATGAGTGAGCT
AACTCACATTAATTGCGTTGCGCTCACTGCCCGCTTTCCAGTCGGGAAACCTGTCGTGCCAGCTGCATTA
ATGAATCGGCCAACGCGCGGGGAGAGGCGGTTTGCGTATTGGGCGCTCTTCCGCTTCCTCGCTCACTGAC
TCGCTGCGCTCGGTCGTTCGGCTGCGGCGAGCGGTATCAGCTCACTCAAAGGCGGTAATACGGTTATCCA
CAGAATCAGGGGATAACGCAGGAAAGAACATGTGAGCAAAAGGCCAGCAAAAGGCCAGGAACCGTAAAAA
GGCCGCGTTGCTGGCGTTTTTCCATAGGCTCCGCCCCCCTGACGAGCATCACAAAAATCGACGCTCAAGT
CAGAGGTGGCGAAACCCGACAGGACTATAAAGATACCAGGCGTTTCCCCCTGGAAGCTCCCTCGTGCGCT
CTCCTGTTCCGACCCTGCCGCTTACCGGATACCTGTCCGCCTTTCTCCCTTCGGGAAGCGTGGCGCTTTC
TCATAGCTCACGCTGTAGGTATCTCAGTTCGGTGTAGGTCGTTCGCTCCAAGCTGGGCTGTGTGCACGAA
CCCCCCGTTCAGCCCGACCGCTGCGCCTTATCCGGTAACTATCGTCTTGAGTCCAACCCGGTAAGACACG
ACTTATCGCCACTGGCAGCAGCCACTGGTAACAGGATTAGCAGAGCGAGGTATGTAGGCGGTGCTACAGA
GTTCTTGAAGTGGTGGCCTAACTACGGCTACACTAGAAGAACAGTATTTGGTATCTGCGCTCTGCTGAAG
CCAGTTACCTTCGGAAAAAGAGTTGGTAGCTCTTGATCCGGCAAACAAACCACCGCTGGTAGCGGTGGTT
TTTTTGTTTGCAAGCAGCAGATTACGCGCAGAAAAAAAGGATCTCAAGAAGATCCTTTGATCTTTTCTAC
GGGGTCTGACGCTCAGTGGAACGAAAACTCACGTTAAGGGATTTTGGTCATGAGATTATCAAAAAGGATC
TTCACCTAGATCCTTTTAAATTAAAAATGAAGTTTTAAATCAATCTAAAGTATATATGAGTAAACTTGGT
CTGACAGTTACCAATGCTTAATCAGTGAGGCACCTATCTCAGCGATCTGTCTATTTCGTTCATCCATAGT
TGCCTGACTCCCCGTCGTGTAGATAACTACGATACGGGAGGGCTTACCATCTGGCCCCAGTGCTGCAATG
ATACCGCGAGACCCACGCTCACCGGCTCCAGATTTATCAGCAATAAACCAGCCAGCCGGAAGGGCCGAGC
GCAGAAGTGGTCCTGCAACTTTATCCGCCTCCATCCAGTCTATTAATTGTTGCCGGGAAGCTAGAGTAAG
TAGTTCGCCAGTTAATAGTTTGCGCAACGTTGTTGCCATTGCTACAGGCATCGTGGTGTCACGCTCGTCG
TTTGGTATGGCTTCATTCAGCTCCGGTTCCCAACGATCAAGGCGAGTTACATGATCCCCCATGTTGTGCA
AAAAAGCGGTTAGCTCCTTCGGTCCTCCGATCGTTGTCAGAAGTAAGTTGGCCGCAGTGTTATCACTCAT
GGTTATGGCAGCACTGCATAATTCTCTTACTGTCATGCCATCCGTAAGATGCTTTTCTGTGACTGGTGAG
TACTCAACCAAGTCATTCTGAGAATAGTGTATGCGGCGACCGAGTTGCTCTTGCCCGGCGTCAATACGGG
ATAATACCGCGCCACATAGCAGAACTTTAAAAGTGCTCATCATTGGAAAACGTTCTTCGGGGCGAAAACT
CTCAAGGATCTTACCGCTGTTGAGATCCAGTTCGATGTAACCCACTCGTGCACCCAACTGATCTTCAGCA
TCTTTTACTTTCACCAGCGTTTCTGGGTGAGCAAAAACAGGAAGGCAAAATGCCGCAAAAAAGGGAATAA
GGGCGACACGGAAATGTTGAATACTCATACTCTTCCTTTTTCAATATTATTGAAGCATTTATCAGGGTTA
TTGTCTCATGAGCGGATACATATTTGAATGTATTTAGAAAAATAAACAAATAGGGGTTCCGCGCACATTT
CCCCGAAAAGTGCCACCTGACGTCGACGGATCGGGAGATCTCCCGATCCCCTATGGTGCACTCTCAGTAC
AATCTGCTCTGATGCCGCATAGTTAAGCCAGTATCTGCTCCCTGCTTGTGTGTTGGAGGTCGCTGAGTAG
TGCGCGAGCAAAATTTAAGCTA
